>Addgene plasmid #87588 | pGBKT7-MUD2 | addgene full sequence | sequence record 183081 | Addgene NGS Result
CGGTGCGGGCCTCTTCGCTATTACGCCAGATCCTTTTGTTGTTTCCGGGTGTACAATATGGACTTCCTCT
TTTCTGGCAACCAAACCCATACATCGGGATTCCTATAATACCTTCGTTGGTCTCCCTAACATGTAGGTGG
CGGAGGGGAGATATACAATAGAACAGATACCAGACAAGACATAATGGGCTAAACAAGACTACACCAATTA
CACTGCCTCATTGATGGTGGTACATAACGAACTAATACTGTAGCCCTAGACTTGATAGCCATCATCATAT
CGAAGTTTCACTACCCTTTTTCCATTTGCCATCTATTGAAGTAATAATAGGCGCATGCAACTTCTTTTCT
TTTTTTTTCTTTTCTCTCTCCCCCGTTGTTGTCTCACCATATCCGCAATGACAAAAAAATGATGGAAGAC
ACTAAAGGAAAAAATTAACGACAAAGACAGCACCAACAGATGTCGTTGTTCCAGAGCTGATGAGGGGTAT
CTCGAAGCACACGAAACTTTTTCCTTCCTTCATTCACGCACACTACTCTCTAATGAGCAACGGTATACGG
CCTTCCTTCCAGTTACTTGAATTTGAAATAAAAAAAAGTTTGCTGTCTTGCTATCAAGTATAAATAGACC
TGCAATTATTAATCTTTTGTTTCCTCGTCATTGTTCTCGTTCCCTTTCTTCCTTGTTTCTTTTTCTGCAC
AATATTTCAAGCTATACCAAGCATACAATCAACTCCAAGCTTGAAGCAAGCCTCCTGAAAGATGAAGCTA
CTGTCTTCTATCGAACAAGCATGCGATATTTGCCGACTTAAAAAGCTCAAGTGCTCCAAAGAAAAACCGA
AGTGCGCCAAGTGTCTGAAGAACAACTGGGAGTGTCGCTACTCTCCCAAAACCAAAAGGTCTCCGCTGAC
TAGGGCACATCTGACAGAAGTGGAATCAAGGCTAGAAAGACTGGAACAGCTATTTCTACTGATTTTTCCT
CGAGAAGACCTTGACATGATTTTGAAAATGGATTCTTTACAGGATATAAAAGCATTGTTAACAGGATTAT
TTGTACAAGATAATGTGAATAAAGATGCCGTCACAGATAGATTGGCTTCAGTGGAGACTGATATGCCTCT
AACATTGAGACAGCATAGAATAAGTGCGACATCATCATCGGAAGAGAGTAGTAACAAAGGTCAAAGACAG
TTGACTGTATCGCCGGAATTTGTAATACGACTCACTATAGGGCGAGCCGCCATCATGGAGGAGCAGAAGC
TGATCTCAGAGGAGGACCTGCATATGGCTGATGAAAAGAGACTGGAGGATTTGAGATCCAAAATAATGGA
GTCTATAGGAAAATCAGAAAAGGATGTTGTGCCGATTGAGAACAAAAGATTCAACACGGATAATGCAGTT
ATAGATACACATTTTAAGAGGCAAAAAAGTGACGGTGAGCTTCCGAAAGCGCCAAAAAGTAGAAACGTTT
CACATTCTAATAACAGAGGACCATCGTCAATAATTACTATGAGCACGAATCGAACGACTTATGAACAAAC
AAGGGCAGGTCCTCATCGTCAAAGTTATCGGGATGCATCGGGAAGATCATATAACAGGGAGAATCGGTAT
AGTAGTCACAATACTGGGCCCCAATGGAACAACAATCCCTATAATAGGCAACGGGATGAAAGAAGAGGAA
GAAATGAAAGGTTCGATAGAAGGGGAAGAAATGGAAACGGAAACTACGATCGTTTCAATTACCAAAGGAA
GAACGAAGGTTCTAAATTCAATGGCGACCGTGATAAAAGGCAGTTGCAAACTAATAAATATGACATGAAC
TATAATTCCCAAAATGTAATGTACCCGGGTTCATCATTCGATTCTCCGGCTTACTACAACATGGCCTCAT
CCAAGGCAAATTCAAGGCTTGTAATTTCGGGCTTGTCTCAAAGCAGCGACCCCAGCATTGTAGCAAGATT
GAAAGATTTGCTGGAAAATTTTATTTCAGGTCTCCAGAAAACTGAGAGTAATGCGGAGGACTTTAAAATT
TCCAACTTTTATATTGGTGAAGGAAGGCCGGACCATATTATTGTTGAGTTTAGTTCTCAGATCTGTAGCA
CTATGGTTTTGGCCTGTCGATCATTCTTTAATGCGAAGCTTGGTACTTTCGACTTAAAATGGAGAAGACC
TAATGATTATGTTCAACAACTTGATCATCTGGTCGATTTTTGCAGGGGTACGGTAATTGCATTGGAAAAT
TTGGAAAATATAGGCGAGGGTGAAGATTATAGAATGAAAGAGCTTTTTTCGTCATTGAATGTAACAAACG
GTACCGCTAAGCCACTTTTTTACAAATGTTCGTCCAATACAAACAACACTGGCAAAGAATCCGAATTCAC
TAAATGTATTCTATTATCGTTTGAAGTCGTCACTCAGGATATTCTTGATAAATTAAAACCATACAAATGG
TTCAAGCCAAATGATGGAAAGATATCACAAGTTACTTCATGGATTACGTTTCAAAGCCTGCCAAATCTGG
TTACCCAATCTGTTCGTGTTGAATCGAGAGTTTTGTTGCTCTTAAATTGTCTTGATCCATTGGATTTGAA
AGATGAAACCTTTATCACAGAAATTAAAGAAACATTAAAGTATAGTATCGCGGGAGCAGATACGATTAAA
ATATGCCAACCCGGCGTCGATTACAGACTTAATTTTGAAAACTTGGCTTCCGGAGCCGGTAATATTTATA
TCAAGTTCAAGACCTTGGAGGCAGCAAAACACGCAATGGAAGAATTGCCGGGTACGCAATTCAACGATCG
CACTGTTCTGTGTACTTATATAGATGAGGACGACTTTGACATGATGGAAGCAACCCAACTTTCCTAAGGA
TCCGTCGACCTGCAGCGGCCGCATAACTAGCATAACCCCTTGGGGCCTCTAAACGGGTCTTGAGGGGTTT
TTTGCGCGCTTGCAGCCAAGCTAATTCCGGGCGAATTTCTTATGATTTATGATTTTTATTATTAAATAAG
TTATAAAAAAAATAAGTGTATACAAATTTTAAAGTGACTCTTAGGTTTTAAAACGAAAATTCTTATTCTT
GAGTAACTCTTTCCTGTAGGTCAGGTTGCTTTCTCAGGTATAGCATGAGGTCGCTCTTATTGACCACACC
TCTACCGGCATGCAAGCTTGGCGTAATCATGGTCATAGCTGTTTCCTGTGTGAAATTGTTATCCGCTCAC
AATTCCACACAACATACGAGCCGGAAGCATAAAGTGTAAAGCCTGGGGTGCCTAATGAGTGAGCTAACTC
ACATTAATTGCGTTGCGCTCACTGCCCGCTTTCCAGTCGGGAAACCTGTCGTGCCAGCTGCATTAATGAA
TCGGCCAACGCGCGGGGAGAGGCGGTTTGCGTATTGGGCGCTCTTCCGCTTCCTCGCTCACTGACTCGCT
GCGCTCGGTCGTTCGGCTGCGGCGAGCGGTATCAGCTCACTCAAAGGCGGTAATACGGTTATCCACAGAA
TCAGGGGATAACGCAGGAAAGAACATGTGAGCAAAAGGCCAGCAAAAGGCCAGGAACCGTAAAAAGGCCG
CGTTGCTGGCGTTTTTCCATAGGCTCCGCCCCCCTGACGAGCATCACAAAAATCGACGCTCAAGTCAGAG
GTGGCGAAACCCGACAGGACTATAAAGATACCAGGCGTTTCCCCCTGGAAGCTCCCTCGTGCGCTCTCCT
GTTCCGACCCTGCCGCTTACCGGATACCTGTCCGCCTTTCTCCCTTCGGGAAGCGTGGCGCTTTCTCATA
GCTCACGCTGTAGGTATCTCAGTTCGGTGTAGGTCGTTCGCTCCAAGCTGGGCTGTGTGCACGAACCCCC
CGTTCAGCCCGACCGCTGCGCCTTATCCGGTAACTATCGTCTTGAGTCCAACCCGGTAAGACACGACTTA
TCGCCACTGGCAGCAGCCACTGGTAACAGGATTAGCAGAGCGAGGTATGTAGGCGGTGCTACAGAGTTCT
TGAAGTGGTGGCCTAACTACGGCTACACTAGAAGAACAGTATTTGGTATCTGCGCTCTGCTGAAGCCAGT
TACCTTCGGAAAAAGAGTTGGTAGCTCTTGATCCGGCAAACAAACCACCGCTGGTAGCGGTGGTTTTTTT
GTTTGCAAGCAGCAGATTACGCGCAGAAAAAAAGGATCTCAAGAAGATCCTTTGATCTTTTCTACGGGGT
CTGACGCTCAGTGGAACGAAAACTCACGTTAAGGGATTTTGGTCATGAGATTATCAAAAAGGATCTTCAC
CTAGATCCTTTTAAATTAAAAATGAAGTTTTAAATCAATCTAAAGTATATATGAGTAACCTGAGGCTATG
GCAGGGCCTGCCGCCCCGACGTTGGCTGCGAGCCCTGGGCCTTCACCCGAACTTGGGGGGTGGGGTGGGG
AAAAGGAAGAAACGCGGGCGTATTGGCCCCAATGGGGTCTCGGTGGGGTATCGACAGAGTGCCAGCCCTG
GGACCGAACCCCGCGTTTATGAACAAACGACCCAACACCGTGCGTTTTATTCTGTCTTTTTATTGCCGTC
ATAGCGCGGGTTCCTTCCGGTATTGTCTCCTTCCGTGTTTCAGTTAGCCTCCCCCTAGGGTGGGCGAAGA
ACTCCAGCATGAGATCCCCGCGCTGGAGGATCATCCAGCCGGCGTCCCGGAAAACGATTCCGAAGCCCAA
CCTTTCATAGAAGGCGGCGGTGGAATCGAAATCTCGTGATGGCAGGTTGGGCGTCGCTTGGTCGGTCATT
TCGAACCCCAGAGTCCCGCTCAGAAGAACTCGTCAAGAAGGCGATAGAAGGCGATGCGCTGCGAATCGGG
AGCGGCGATACCGTAAAGCACGAGGAAGCGGTCAGCCCATTCGCCGCCAAGCTCTTCAGCAATATCACGG
GTAGCCAACGCTATGTCCTGATAGCGGTCCGCCACACCCAGCCGGCCACAGTCGATGAATCCAGAAAAGC
GGCCATTTTCCACCATGATATTCGGCAAGCAGGCATCGCCATGAGTCACGACGAGATCCTCGCCGTCGGG
CATGCTCGCCTTGAGCCTGGCGAACAGTTCGGCTGGCGCGAGCCCCTGATGCTCTTCGTCCAGATCATCC
TGATCGACAAGACCGGCTTCCATCCGAGTACGTGCTCGCTCGATGCGATGTTTCGCTTGGTGGTCGAATG
GGCAGGTAGCCGGATCAAGCGTATGCAGCCGCCGCATTGCATCAGCCATGATGGATACTTTCTCGGCAGG
AGCAAGGTGAGATGACAGGAGATCCTGCCCCGGCACTTCGCCCAATAGCAGCCAGTCCCTTCCCGCTTCA
GTGACAACGTCGAGCACAGCTGCGCAAGGAACGCCCGTCGTGGCCAGCCACGATAGCCGCGCTGCCTCGT
CTTGCAGTTCATTCAGGGCACCGGACAGGTCGGTCTTGACAAAAAGAACCGGGCGCCCCTGCGCTGACAG
CCGGAACACGGCGGCATCAGAGCAGCCGATTGTCTGTTGTGCCCAGTCATAGCCGAATAGCCTCTCCACC
CAAGCGGCCGGAGAACCTGCGTGCAATCCATCTTGTTCAATCATACTCTTCCTTTTTCAATATTATTGAA
GCATTTATCAGGGTTATTGTCTCATGAGCGGATACATATTTGAATGTATTTAGAAAAATAAACAAATAGG
GGTTCCGCGCACATTTCCCCGAAAAGTGCCACCTGAACGAAGCATCTGTGCTTCATTTTGTAGAACAAAA
ATGCAACGCGAGAGCGCTAATTTTTCAAACAAAGAATCTGAGCTGCATTTTTACAGAACAGAAATGCAAC
GCGAAAGCGCTATTTTACCAACGAAGAATCTGTGCTTCATTTTTGTAAAACAAAAATGCAACGCGAGAGC
GCTAATTTTTCAAACAAAGAATCTGAGCTGCATTTTTACAGAACAGAAATGCAACGCGAGAGCGCTATTT
TACCAACAAAGAATCTATACTTCTTTTTTGTTCTACAAAAATGCATCCCGAGAGCGCTATTTTTCTAACA
AAGCATCTTAGATTACTTTTTTTCTCCTTTGTGCGCTCTATAATGCAGTCTCTTGATAACTTTTTGCACT
GTAGGTCCGTTAAGGTTAGAAGAAGGCTACTTTGGTGTCTATTTTCTCTTCCATAAAAAAAGCCTGACTC
CACTTCCCGCGTTTACTGATTACTAGCGAAGCTGCGGGTGCATTTTTTCAAGATAAAGGCATCCCCGATT
ATATTCTATACCGATGTGGATTGCGCATACTTTGTGAACAGAAAGTGATAGCGTTGATGATTCTTCATTG
GTCAGAAAATTATGAACGGTTTCTTCTATTTTGTCTCTATATACTACGTATAGGAAATGTTTACATTTTC
GTATTGTTTTCGATTCACTCTATGAATAGTTCTTACTACAATTTTTTTGTCTAAAGAGTAATACTAGAGA
TAAACATAAAAAATGTAGAGGTCGAGTTTAGATGCAAGTTCAAGGAGCGAAAGGTGGATGGGTAGGTTAT
ATAGGGATATAGCACAGAGATATATAGCAAAGAGATACTTTTGAGCAATGTTTGTGGAAGCGGTATTCGC
AATATTTTAGTAGCTCGTTACAGTCCGGTGCGTTTTTGGTTTTTTGAAAGTGCGTCTTCAGAGCGCTTTT
GGTTTTCAAAAGCGCTCTGAAGTTCCTATACTTTCTAGAGAATAGGAACTTCGGAATAGGAACTTCAAAG
CGTTTCCGAAAACGAGCGCTTCCGAAAATGCAACGCGAGCTGCGCACATACAGCTCACTGTTCACGTCGC
ACCTATATCTGCGTGTTGCCTGTATATATATATACATGAGAAGAACGGCATAGTGCGTGTTTATGCTTAA
ATGCGTACTTATATGCGTCTATTTATGTAGGATGAAAGGTAGTCTAGTACCTCCTGTGATATTATCCCAT
TCCATGCGGGGTATCGTATGCTTCCTTCAGCACTACCCTTTAGCTGTTCTATATGCTGCCACTCCTCAAT
TGGATTAGTCTCATCCTTCAATGCTATCATTTCCTTTGATATTGGATCATACTAAGAAACCATTATTATC
ATGACATTAACCTATAAAAATAGGCGTATCACGAGGCCCTTTCGTCTCGCGCGTTTCGGTGATGACGGTG
AAAACCTCTGACACATGCAGCTCCCGGAGACGGTCACAGCTTGTCTGTAAGCGGATGCCGGGAGCAGACA
AGCCCGTCAGGGCGCGTCAGCGGGTGTTGGCGGGTGTCGGGGCTGGCTTAACTATGCGGCATCAGAGCAG
ATTGTACTGAGAGTGCACCATAGATCAACGACATTACTATATATATAATATAGGAAGCATTTAATAGAAC
AGCATCGTAATATATGTGTACTTTGCAGTTATGACGCCAGATGGCAGTAGTGGAAGATATTCTTTATTGA
AAAATAGCTTGTCACCTTACGTACAATCTTGATCCGGAGCTTTTCTTTTTTTGCCGATTAAGAATTAATT
CGGTCGAAAAAAGAAAAGGAGAGGGCCAAGAGGGAGGGCATTGGTGACTATTGAGCACGTGAGTATACGT
GATTAAGCACACAAAGGCAGCTTGGAGTATGTCTGTTATTAATTTCACAGGTAGTTCTGGTCCATTGGTG
AAAGTTTGCGGCTTGCAGAGCACAGAGGCCGCAGAATGTGCTCTAGATTCCGATGCTGACTTGCTGGGTA
TTATATGTGTGCCCAATAGAAAGAGAACAATTGACCCGGTTATTGCAAGGAAAATTTCAAGTCTTGTAAA
AGCATATAAAAATAGTTCAGGCACTCCGAAATACTTGGTTGGCGTGTTTCGTAATCAACCTAAGGAGGAT
GTTTTGGCTCTGGTCAATGATTACGGCATTGATATCGTCCAACTGCATGGAGATGAGTCGTGGCAAGAAT
ACCAAGAGTTCCTCGGTTTGCCAGTTATTAAAAGACTCGTATTTCCAAAAGACTGCAACATACTACTCAG
TGCAGCTTCACAGAAACCTCATTCGTTTATTCCCTTGTTTGATTCAGAAGCAGGTGGGACAGGTGAACTT
TTGGATTGGAACTCGATTTCTGACTGGGTTGGAAGGCAAGAGAGCCCCGAAAGCTTACATTTTATGTTAG
CTGGTGGACTGACGCCAGAAAATGTTGGTGATGCGCTTAGATTAAATGGCGTTATTGGTGTTGATGTAAG
CGGAGGTGTGGAGACAAATGGTGTAAAAGACTCTAACAAAATAGCAAATTTCGTCAAAAATGCTAAGAAA
TAGGTTATTACTGAGTAGTATTTATTTAAGTATTGTTTGTGCACTTGCCGATCTATGCGGTGTGAAATAC
CGCACAGATGCGTAAGGAGAAAATACCGCATCAGGAAATTGTAAGCGTTAATATTTTGTTAAAATTCGCG
TTAAATTTTTGTTAAATCAGCTCATTTTTTAACCAATAGGCCGAAATCGGCAAAATCCCTTATAAATCAA
AAGAATAGACCGAGATAGGGT
[37 nt withheld, positions 8492-8528]
AAAGAACGTGGACTCCAACGTCAAAGG
[49 nt withheld, positions 8556-8604]
T
[91 nt withheld, positions 8606-8696]
G
[124 nt withheld, positions 8698-8821]
CCATTCGCCATTCAGGCTGCGCAACTGTTGGGAAGGGCGAT
Features (pLannotate 1.2.2; 24 found; start..end, strand, type, name):
     30..734     +  promoter       ADH1 promoter: S. cerevisiae ADH1; promoter for alcohol dehydrogenase 1
    762..1202    +  CDS            GAL4 DNA binding domain: DNA binding domain of the GAL4 transcriptional activator; Saccharomyces cerevisiae GAL4 (truncated)
   1213..1231    +  promoter       T7 promoter: promoter for bacteriophage T7 RNA polymerase
   1284..2864    +  CDS            MUD2: MUD2_YEAST - Experimental evidence at protein level: Swiss-Prot protein existence level 1. Splicing factor that contacts pre-mRNA directly and is a component of the pre-mRNA-U1 snRNP complex (commitment complex 2) that forms during early spliceosome assembly in yeast extracts. From Saccharomyces cerevisiae (strain ATCC 204508 / S288c) (Baker's yeast).
   2897..2944    +  terminator     T7 terminator: transcription terminator for bacteriophage T7 RNA polymerase
   2971..3158    +  terminator     ADH1 terminator: S. cerevisiae ADH1; transcription terminator for the S. cerevisiae alcohol dehydrogenase 1 (ADH1) gene
   3206..3222    -  protein_bind   lac operator: The lac repressor binds to the lac operator to inhibit transcription in E. coli. This inhibition can be relieved by adding lactose or isopropyl-β-D-thiogalactopyranoside (IPTG). lac repressor encoded by lacI
   3230..3260    -  promoter       lac promoter: promoter for the E. coli lac operon
   3275..3296    -  protein_bind   CAP binding site: CAP binding activates transcription in the presence of cAMP. E. coli catabolite activator protein
   3309..3401    -  CDS            lacI (fragment): lac repressor; lacI; The lac repressor binds to the lac operator to inhibit transcription in E. coli. This inhibition can be relieved by adding lactose or isopropyl-β-D-thiogalactopyranoside (IPTG).
   3584..4172    -  rep_origin     ori: high-copy-number ColE1/pMB1/pBR322/pUC origin of replication
   4394..4410    +  polyA_signal   bGH poly(A) signal (fragment): bovine growth hormone polyadenylation signal
   4501..4548    -  polyA_signal   HSV TK poly(A) signal: herpes simplex virus thymidine kinase polyadenylation signal (Cole and Stacy, 1985)
   4607..4759    -  CDS            ble (fragment): BLE_KLEPN - Experimental evidence at protein level: Swiss-Prot protein existence level 1. Binding protein with a strong affinity to the bleomycin family of antibiotics. Binds to CL990; an antimitotic-antibiotic compound. From Klebsiella pneumoniae.
   4780..5574    -  CDS            NeoR/KanR: aminoglycoside phosphotransferase from Tn5; aph(3')-II (or nptII); confers resistance to neomycin, kanamycin, and G418 (Geneticin®)
   5575..5679    -  promoter       AmpR promoter: bla
   5706..7048    -  rep_origin     2μ ori: yeast 2μ plasmid origin of replication
   7116..7151    +  CDS            rop (fragment): Rop protein, which maintains plasmids at low copy number; rop
   7253..7302    +  misc_feature   bom (fragment): basis of mobility region from pBR322
   7441..7588    +  promoter       TRP1 promoter: S. cerevisiae TRP1
   7589..8263    +  CDS            TRP1: phosphoribosylanthranilate isomerase, required for tryptophan biosynthesis; S. cerevisiae TRP1; yeast auxotrophic marker
   8314..8365    +  misc_feature   bom (fragment): basis of mobility region from pBR322
   8393..8821    -  rep_origin     f1 ori (sequence partly withheld): f1 bacteriophage origin of replication; arrow indicates direction of (+) strand synthesis
   8825..29      -  CDS            lacZα (fragment) (across the origin): LacZα fragment of β-galactosidase; lacZ fragment
