[The description below was written by a language model from this plasmid's Addgene catalogue record and pLannotate feature annotations shown in this document.]
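Description:
pGBKT7-MUD2 is a yeast two-hybrid "bait" plasmid built on the Clontech pGBKT7 backbone, an E. coli/S. cerevisiae shuttle vector of about 8.9 kb. In bacteria it replicates from a high-copy ColE1/pUC-type origin and is selected with kanamycin through a Tn5 aminoglycoside phosphotransferase (NeoR/KanR) gene driven by the AmpR promoter. In yeast it is maintained episomally by the 2μ origin and selected by tryptophan prototrophy through the TRP1 marker and its own promoter. An f1 origin is also present, and the annotation picks up several short backbone remnants (lac promoter/operator, lacI, lacZα, rop, bom, ble and poly(A) signal fragments) that have no evident role in the construct's function.

The payload is the S. cerevisiae MUD2 (YKL074C) coding sequence, inserted between NdeI and BamHI sites that were both preserved. MUD2 encodes a splicing factor that contacts pre-mRNA directly and is part of the commitment complex formed with U1 snRNP early in spliceosome assembly. It is fused in frame downstream of the GAL4 DNA-binding domain, and the catalogue record also lists an N-terminal Myc epitope from the backbone, although this tag is not annotated separately in the feature table. In yeast, expression is driven by the ADH1 promoter and ended by the ADH1 terminator. A T7 promoter between the GAL4 domain and the insert, paired with a T7 terminator downstream, allows transcription of the insert portion without the GAL4 domain by T7 RNA polymerase. The plasmid is intended for testing Mud2 interactions against activation-domain "prey" fusions, and was deposited in connection with work on SF3b1 mutations and branchsite selection fidelity in yeast.
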