Addgene plasmid #87588: pGBKT7-MUD2
Purpose: Encodes Y2H Gal4 DNA binding domain for Mud2
Depositing lab: Aaron Hoskins. Depositing organization: University of Wisconsin, Madison. Publication: SF3b1 mutations associated with myelodysplastic syndromes alter the fidelity of branchsite selection in yeast. Carrocci TJ, Zoerner DM, Paulson JC, Hoskins AA. Nucleic Acids Res. 2017 Jan 6. pii: gkw1349. doi: 10.1093/nar/gkw1349. PubMed 28062854.
Backbone
  Vector backbone: pGBKT7
  Backbone manufacturer: Clontech
  Backbone size w/o insert (bp): 7300
  Total vector size (bp): 8862
  Vector type: Bacterial Expression, Yeast Expression
  Selectable markers: TRP1
Growth in bacteria
  Bacterial resistance: Kanamycin, 50 μg/mL
  Growth temperature: 37°C
  Growth strain: DH5alpha
  Copy number: Unknown
Gene/Insert
  Gene/Insert name: MUD2
  Species: S. cerevisiae (budding yeast)
  Insert size (bp): 1597
  GenBank ID: NP_012849.1
  Entrez Gene: MUD2 (a.k.a. YKL074C)
  Tag / fusion protein: GAL4 BD (N terminal on backbone); Myc (N terminal on backbone)
  Cloning method: Restriction Enzyme; 5′ cloning site NdeI (not destroyed); 3′ cloning site BamHI (not destroyed)
  Sequencing primers: 5′ CCTGCATATGGCTGATGAAAAGAGACTGG; 3′ GGATCCTTAGGAAAGTTGGGTTGCTT
Terms and licenses: Academic/Nonprofit Terms; Industry Terms: Not Available to Industry
How to cite: pGBKT7-MUD2 was a gift from Aaron Hoskins (Addgene plasmid # 87588 ; http://n2t.net/addgene:87588 ; RRID:Addgene_87588)
